Addgene plasmid #54051: mEmerald-Cortactin-C-12
Purpose: Localization: Actin Binding , Excitation: 487, Emission: 509
Depositing lab: Michael Davidson. Depositing organization: Florida State University, Tallahassee.
Backbone
  Vector backbone: mEmerald-C1
  Backbone size w/o insert (bp): 4750
  Vector type: Mammalian Expression
  Selectable markers: Neomycin (select with G418)
Growth in bacteria
  Bacterial resistance: Kanamycin, 50 μg/mL
  Growth temperature: 37°C
  Growth strain: DH5alpha
  Copy number: High Copy
Gene/Insert
  Gene/Insert name: Cortactin (alt name: BC011434.1)
  Species: M. musculus (mouse)
  Promoter: CMV
  Tag / fusion protein: mEmerald (N terminal on backbone)
  Cloning method: Unknown
  Sequencing primers: 5′ CMV-F; 3′ SV40pA-R
Terms and licenses: Academic/Nonprofit Terms; Industry Terms
Depositor comments: . Excitation = 487; Emission = 509. Localization data: Actin Binding
How to cite: mEmerald-Cortactin-C-12 was a gift from Michael Davidson (Addgene plasmid # 54051 ; http://n2t.net/addgene:54051 ; RRID:Addgene_54051)
