[The description below was written by a language model from this plasmid's Addgene catalogue record.]
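Description:
mEmerald-Cortactin-C-12 is a mammalian expression plasmid built on the mEmerald-C1 backbone (about 4.75 kb without the insert) that produces mouse cortactin fused to the green fluorescent protein mEmerald. The fluorescent protein is supplied by the backbone and sits at the N terminus of the fusion, so cortactin is joined to its C-terminal end. The "C-12" in the name probably denotes this orientation and a 12-residue linker, although the record does not say so explicitly. Transcription is driven by the CMV promoter, a strong constitutive promoter for mammalian cells. The listed 3′ sequencing primer indicates an SV40 polyadenylation signal downstream of the insert. The cloning method is recorded as unknown, and no feature table is provided, so the exact junctions and the size of the insert are not stated.

The plasmid is propagated in E. coli as a high-copy construct under kanamycin selection. In mammalian cells, the neomycin resistance marker allows selection of stable transfectants with G418. In C1-type backbones a single resistance cassette usually serves both purposes.

Cortactin is an actin-binding protein, and the depositor's localization entry is "Actin Binding". The fusion is therefore intended as a fluorescent marker of cortactin-associated actin structures in transfected cells. mEmerald is an EGFP-derived green fluorescent protein, with a recorded excitation peak of 487 nm and emission peak of 509 nm, which suits standard GFP/FITC filter sets. Typical applications are live- or fixed-cell fluorescence imaging of cortactin distribution and dynamics, alone or alongside spectrally distinct markers.
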