>Addgene plasmid #54051 | mEmerald-Cortactin-C-12 | addgene partial sequence | sequence record 91700 | EGFP-C 5'-CATGGTCCTGCTGGAGTTCGTG-3'
GTCCGGACTCAGATCTCGAGCTCAAGCTTCGAATTCGATGTGGAAAGCCTCTGCAGGCCATGCTGTGTCC
ATCACGCAGGATGATGGAGGAGCTGATGACTGGGAGACTGATCCTGATTTTGTGAATGATGTGAGTGAAA
AGGAGCAGAGATGGGGTGCTAAAACCGTGCAGGGATCGGGGCACCAGGAACACATCAACATTCACAAGCT
TCGAGAGAATGTCTTCCAAGAACACCAGACGCTCAAGGAGAAGGAGCTGGAAACGGGACCCAAGGCTTCC
CACGGCTATGGCGGGAAGTTCGGTGTGGAGCAGGATAGGATGGACAGATCAGCCGTGGGCCATGAGTACC
AGTCGAAGCTTTCCAAGCACTGCTCACAAGTGGACTCGGTCCGGGGCTTCGGAGGCAAGTTCGGTGTCCA
GATGGACAGGGTGGATCAGTCTGCTGTAGGCTTTGAATACCAGGGGAAGACTGAGAAGCATGCCTCCCAG
AAAGACTACTCTAGTGGCTTCGGTGGCAAATACGGTGTGCAAGCTGACCGTGTAGACAAGAGTGCCGTGG
GCTTTGACTACCAGGGCAAGACGGAGAAGCATGAGTCTCAGAAAGATTACTCCAAAGGTTTTGGTGGCAA
ATATGGGATTGACAAGGACAAGGTGGATAAAAGTGCTGTGGGCTTTGAGTATCAAGGCAAGACAGAGAAG
CACGAATCCCAGAAAGACTATGTAAAAGGCTTTGGAGGAAAGTTTGGTGTGCAGACAGACAGACAGGACA
AGTGTGCCCTTGGCTGGGACCATCAGGAGAAGCTGCAGCTGCATGA
